>Addgene plasmid #78050 | MST1R gRNA (BRDN0001487060) | addgene full sequence | sequence record 188898 | Addgene Assembled Sequence
CCCGGGTGCAAAGATGGATAAAGTTTTAAACAGAGAGGAATCTTTGCAGCTAATGGACCTTCTAGGTCTT
GAAAGGAGTGGGAATTGGCTCCGGTGCCCGTCAGTGGGCAGAGCGCACATCGCCCACAGTCCCCGAGAAG
TTGGGGGGAGGGGTCGGCAATTGATCCGGTGCCTAGAGAAGGTGGCGCGGGGTAAACTGGGAAAGTGATG
TCGTGTACTGGCTCCGCCTTTTTCCCGAGGGTGGGGGAGAACCGTATATAAGTGCAGTAGTCGCCGTGAA
CGTTCTTTTTCGCAACGGGTTTGCCGCCAGAACACAGGTAAGTGCCGTGTGTGGTTCCCGCGGGCCTGGC
CTCTTTACGGGTTATGGCCCTTGCGTGCCTTGAATTACTTCCACCTGGCTGCAGTACGTGATTCTTGATC
CCGAGCTTCGGGTTGGAAGTGGGTGGGAGAGTTCGAGGCCTTGCGCTTAAGGAGCCCCTTCGCCTCGTGC
TTGAGTTGAGGCCTGGCCTGGGCGCTGGGGCCGCCGCGTGCGAATCTGGTGGCACCTTCGCGCCTGTCTC
GCTGCTTTCGATAAGTCTCTAGCCATTTAAAATTTTTGATGACCTGCTGCGACGCTTTTTTTCTGGCAAG
ATAGTCTTGTAAATGCGGGCCAAGATCTGCACACTGGTATTTCGGTTTTTGGGGCCGCGGGCGGCGACGG
GGCCCGTGCGTCCCAGCGCACATGTTCGGCGAGGCGGGGCCTGCGAGCGCGGCCACCGAGAATCGGACGG
GGGTAGTCTCAAGCTGGCCGGCCTGCTCTGGTGCCTGGCCTCGCGCCGCCGTGTATCGCCCCGCCCTGGG
CGGCAAGGCTGGCCCGGTCGGCACCAGTTGCGTGAGCGGAAAGATGGCCGCTTCCCGGCCCTGCTGCAGG
GAGCTCAAAATGGAGGACGCGGCGCTCGGGAGAGCGGGCGGGTGAGTCACCCACACAAAGGAAAAGGGCC
TTTCCGTCCTCAGCCGTCGCTTCATGTGACTCCACGGAGTACCGGGCGCCGTCCAGGCACCTCGATTAGT
TCTCGAGCTTTTGGAGTACGTCGTCTTTAGGTTGGGGGGAGGGGTTTTATGCGATGGAGTTTCCCCACAC
TGAGTGGGTGGAGACTGAAGTTAGGCCAGCTTGGCACTTGATGTAATTCTCCTTGGAATTTGCCCTTTTT
GAGTTTGGATCTTGGTTCATTCTCAAGCCTCAGACAGTGGTTCAAAGTTTTTTTCTTCCATTTCAGGTGT
CGTGACGTACGGCCACCATGACCGAGTACAAGCCCACGGTGCGCCTCGCCACCCGCGACGACGTCCCCAG
GGCCGTACGCACCCTCGCCGCCGCGTTCGCCGACTACCCCGCCACGCGCCACACCGTCGATCCGGACCGC
CACATCGAGCGGGTCACCGAGCTGCAAGAACTCTTCCTCACGCGCGTCGGGCTCGACATCGGCAAGGTGT
GGGTCGCGGACGACGGCGCCGCCGTGGCGGTCTGGACCACGCCGGAGAGCGTCGAAGCGGGGGCGGTGTT
CGCCGAGATCGGCCCGCGCATGGCCGAGTTGAGCGGTTCCCGGCTGGCCGCGCAGCAACAGATGGAAGGC
CTCCTGGCGCCGCACCGGCCCAAGGAGCCCGCGTGGTTCCTGGCCACCGTCGGAGTCTCGCCCGACCACC
AGGGCAAGGGTCTGGGCAGCGCCGTCGTGCTCCCCGGAGTGGAGGCGGCCGAGCGCGCCGGGGTGCCCGC
CTTCCTGGAGACCTCCGCGCCCCGCAACCTCCCCTTCTACGAGCGGCTCGGCTTCACCGTCACCGCCGAC
GTCGAGGTGCCCGAAGGACCGCGCACCTGGTGCATGACCCGCAAGCCCGGTGCCTGAACGCGTTAAGTCG
ACAATCAACCTCTGGATTACAAAATTTGTGAAAGATTGACTGGTATTCTTAACTATGTTGCTCCTTTTAC
GCTATGTGGATACGCTGCTTTAATGCCTTTGTATCATGCTATTGCTTCCCGTATGGCTTTCATTTTCTCC
TCCTTGTATAAATCCTGGTTGCTGTCTCTTTATGAGGAGTTGTGGCCCGTTGTCAGGCAACGTGGCGTGG
TGTGCACTGTGTTTGCTGACGCAACCCCCACTGGTTGGGGCATTGCCACCACCTGTCAGCTCCTTTCCGG
GACTTTCGCTTTCCCCCTCCCTATTGCCACGGCGGAACTCATCGCCGCCTGCCTTGCCCGCTGCTGGACA
GGGGCTCGGCTGTTGGGCACTGACAATTCCGTGGTGTTGTCGGGGAAATCATCGTCCTTTCCTTGGCTGC
TCGCCTGTGTTGCCACCTGGATTCTGCGCGGGACGTCCTTCTGCTACGTCCCTTCGGCCCTCAATCCAGC
GGACCTTCCTTCCCGCGGCCTGCTGCCGGCTCTGCGGCCTCTTCCGCGTCTTCGCCTTCGCCCTCAGACG
AGTCGGATCTCCCTTTGGGCCGCCTCCCCGCGTCGACTTTAAGACCAATGACTTACAAGGCAGCTGTAGA
TCTTAGCCACTTTTTAAAAGAAAAGGGGGGACTGGAAGGGCTAATTCACTCCCAACGAAGACAAGATCTG
CTTTTTGCTTGTACTGGGTCTCTCTGGTTAGACCAGATCTGAGCCTGGGAGCTCTCTGGCTAACTAGGGA
ACCCACTGCTTAAGCCTCAATAAAGCTTGCCTTGAGTGCTTCAAGTAGTGTGTGCCCGTCTGTTGTGTGA
CTCTGGTAACTAGAGATCCCTCAGACCCTTTTAGTCAGTGTGGAAAATCTCTAGCAGTACGTATAGTAGT
TCATGTCATCTTATTATTCAGTATTTATAACTTGCAAAGAAATGAATATCAGAGAGTGAGAGGAACTTGT
TTATTGCAGCTTATAATGGTTACAAATAAAGCAATAGCATCACAAATTTCACAAATAAAGCATTTTTTTC
ACTGCATTCTAGTTGTGGTTTGTCCAAACTCATCAATGTATCTTATCATGTCTGGCTCTAGCTATCCCGC
CCCTAACTCCGCCCATCCCGCCCCTAACTCCGCCCAGTTCCGCCCATTCTCCGCCCCATGGCTGACTAAT
TTTTTTTATTTATGCAGAGGCCGAGGCCGCCTCGGCCTCTGAGCTATTCCAGAAGTAGTGAGGAGGCTTT
TTTGGAGGCCTAGGGACGTACCCAATTCGCCCTATAGTGAGTCGTATTACGCGCGCTCACTGGCCGTCGT
TTTACAACGTCGTGACTGGGAAAACCCTGGCGTTACCCAACTTAATCGCCTTGCAGCACATCCCCCTTTC
GCCAGCTGGCGTAATAGCGAAGAGGCCCGCACCGATCGCCCTTCCCAACAGTTGCGCAGCCTGAATGGCG
AATGGG
[124 nt withheld, positions 3367-3490]
C
[91 nt withheld, positions 3492-3582]
A
[49 nt withheld, positions 3584-3632]
CCTTTGACGTTGGAGTCCACGTTCTTT
[37 nt withheld, positions 3660-3696]
ACCCTATCTCGGTCTATTCTTTTGATTTATAAGGGATTTTGCCGATTTCGGCCTATTGGTTAAAAAATGA
GCTGATTTAACAAAAATTTAACGCGAATTTTAACAAAATATTAACGCTTACAATTTAGGTGGCACTTTTC
GGGGAAATGTGCGCGGAACCCCTATTTGTTTATTTTTCTAAATACATTCAAATATGTATCCGCTCATGAG
ACAATAACCCTGATAAATGCTTCAATAATATTGAAAAAGGAAGAGTATGAGTATTCAACATTTCCGTGTC
GCCCTTATTCCCTTTTTTGCGGCATTTTGCCTTCCTGTTTTTGCTCACCCAGAAACGCTGGTGAAAGTAA
AAGATGCTGAAGATCAGTTGGGTGCACGAGTGGGTTACATCGAACTGGATCTCAACAGCGGTAAGATCCT
TGAGAGTTTTCGCCCCGAAGAACGTTTTCCAATGATGAGCACTTTTAAAGTTCTGCTATGTGGCGCGGTA
TTATCCCGTATTGACGCCGGGCAAGAGCAACTCGGTCGCCGCATACACTATTCTCAGAATGACTTGGTTG
AGTACTCACCAGTCACAGAAAAGCATCTTACGGATGGCATGACAGTAAGAGAATTATGCAGTGCTGCCAT
AACCATGAGTGATAACACTGCGGCCAACTTACTTCTGACAACGATCGGAGGACCGAAGGAGCTAACCGCT
TTTTTGCACAACATGGGGGATCATGTAACTCGCCTTGATCGTTGGGAACCGGAGCTGAATGAAGCCATAC
CAAACGACGAGCGTGACACCACGATGCCTGTAGCAATGGCAACAACGTTGCGCAAACTATTAACTGGCGA
ACTACTTACTCTAGCTTCCCGGCAACAATTAATAGACTGGATGGAGGCGGATAAAGTTGCAGGACCACTT
CTGCGCTCGGCCCTTCCGGCTGGCTGGTTTATTGCTGATAAATCTGGAGCCGGTGAGCGTGGGTCTCGCG
GTATCATTGCAGCACTGGGGCCAGATGGTAAGCCCTCCCGTATCGTAGTTATCTACACGACGGGGAGTCA
GGCAACTATGGATGAACGAAATAGACAGATCGCTGAGATAGGTGCCTCACTGATTAAGCATTGGTAACTG
TCAGACCAAGTTTACTCATATATACTTTAGATTGATTTAAAACTTCATTTTTAATTTAAAAGGATCTAGG
TGAAGATCCTTTTTGATAATCTCATGACCAAAATCCCTTAACGTGAGTTTTCGTTCCACTGAGCGTCAGA
CCCCGTAGAAAAGATCAAAGGATCTTCTTGAGATCCTTTTTTTCTGCGCGTAATCTGCTGCTTGCAAACA
AAAAAACCACCGCTACCAGCGGTGGTTTGTTTGCCGGATCAAGAGCTACCAACTCTTTTTCCGAAGGTAA
CTGGCTTCAGCAGAGCGCAGATACCAAATACTGTTCTTCTAGTGTAGCCGTAGTTAGGCCACCACTTCAA
GAACTCTGTAGCACCGCCTACATACCTCGCTCTGCTAATCCTGTTACCAGTGGCTGCTGCCAGTGGCGAT
AAGTCGTGTCTTACCGGGTTGGACTCAAGACGATAGTTACCGGATAAGGCGCAGCGGTCGGGCTGAACGG
GGGGTTCGTGCACACAGCCCAGCTTGGAGCGAACGACCTACACCGAACTGAGATACCTACAGCGTGAGCT
ATGAGAAAGCGCCACGCTTCCCGAAGGGAGAAAGGCGGACAGGTATCCGGTAAGCGGCAGGGTCGGAACA
GGAGAGCGCACGAGGGAGCTTCCAGGGGGAAACGCCTGGTATCTTTATAGTCCTGTCGGGTTTCGCCACC
TCTGACTTGAGCGTCGATTTTTGTGATGCTCGTCAGGGGGGCGGAGCCTATGGAAAAACGCCAGCAACGC
GGCCTTTTTACGGTTCCTGGCCTTTTGCTGGCCTTTTGCTCACATGTTCTTTCCTGCGTTATCCCCTGAT
TCTGTGGATAACCGTATTACCGCCTTTGAGTGAGCTGATACCGCTCGCCGCAGCCGAACGACCGAGCGCA
GCGAGTCAGTGAGCGAGGAAGCGGAAGAGCGCCCAATACGCAAACCGCCTCTCCCCGCGCGTTGGCCGAT
TCATTAATGCAGCTGGCACGACAGGTTTCCCGACTGGAAAGCGGGCAGTGAGCGCAACGCAATTAATGTG
AGTTAGCTCACTCATTAGGCACCCCAGGCTTTACACTTTATGCTTCCGGCTCGTATGTTGTGTGGAATTG
TGAGCGGATAACAATTTCACACAGGAAACAGCTATGACCATGATTACGCCAAGCGCGCAATTAACCCTCA
CTAAAGGGAACAAAAGCTGGAGCTGCAAGCTTAATGTAGTCTTATGCAATACTCTTGTAGTCTTGCAACA
TGGTAACGATGAGTTAGCAACATGCCTTACAAGGAGAGAAAAAGCACCGTGCATGCCGATTGGTGGAAGT
AAGGTGGTACGATCGTGCCTTATTAGGAAGGCAACAGACGGGTCTGACATGGATTGGACGAACCACTGAA
TTGCCGCATTGCAGAGATATTGTATTTAAGTGCCTAGCTCGATACATAAACGGGTCTCTCTGGTTAGACC
AGATCTGAGCCTGGGAGCTCTCTGGCTAACTAGGGAACCCACTGCTTAAGCCTCAATAAAGCTTGCCTTG
AGTGCTTCAAGTAGTGTGTGCCCGTCTGTTGTGTGACTCTGGTAACTAGAGATCCCTCAGACCCTTTTAG
TCAGTGTGGAAAATCTCTAGCAGTGGCGCCCGAACAGGGACTTGAAAGCGAAAGGGAAACCAGAGGAGCT
CTCTCGACGCAGGACTCGGCTTGCTGAAGCGCGCACGGCAAGAGGCGAGGGGCGGCGACTGGTGAGTACG
CCAAAAATTTTGACTAGCGGAGGCTAGAAGGAGAGAGATGGGTGCGAGAGCGTCAGTATTAAGCGGGGGA
GAATTAGATCGCGATGGGAAAAAATTCGGTTAAGGCCAGGGGGAAAGAAAAAATATAAATTAAAACATAT
AGTATGGGCAAGCAGGGAGCTAGAACGATTCGCAGTTAATCCTGGCCTGTTAGAAACATCAGAAGGCTGT
AGACAAATACTGGGACAGCTACAACCATCCCTTCAGACAGGATCAGAAGAACTTAGATCATTATATAATA
CAGTAGCAACCCTCTATTGTGTGCATCAAAGGATAGAGATAAAAGACACCAAGGAAGCTTTAGACAAGAT
AGAGGAAGAGCAAAACAAAAGTAAGACCACCGCACAGCAAGCGGCCGCTGATCTTCAGACCTGGAGGAGG
AGATATGAGGGACAATTGGAGAAGTGAATTATATAAATATAAAGTAGTAAAAATTGAACCATTAGGAGTA
GCACCCACCAAGGCAAAGAGAAGAGTGGTGCAGAGAGAAAAAAGAGCAGTGGGAATAGGAGCTTTGTTCC
TTGGGTTCTTGGGAGCAGCAGGAAGCACTATGGGCGCAGCGTCAATGACGCTGACGGTACAGGCCAGACA
ATTATTGTCTGGTATAGTGCAGCAGCAGAACAATTTGCTGAGGGCTATTGAGGCGCAACAGCATCTGTTG
CAACTCACAGTCTGGGGCATCAAGCAGCTCCAGGCAAGAATCCTGGCTGTGGAAAGATACCTAAAGGATC
AACAGCTCCTGGGGATTTGGGGTTGCTCTGGAAAACTCATTTGCACCACTGCTGTGCCTTGGAATGCTAG
TTGGAGTAATAAATCTCTGGAACAGATTTGGAATCACACGACCTGGATGGAGTGGGACAGAGAAATTAAC
AATTACACAAGCTTAATACACTCCTTAATTGAAGAATCGCAAAACCAGCAAGAAAAGAATGAACAAGAAT
TATTGGAATTAGATAAATGGGCAAGTTTGTGGAATTGGTTTAACATAACAAATTGGCTGTGGTATATAAA
ATTATTCATAATGATAGTAGGAGGCTTGGTAGGTTTAAGAATAGTTTTTGCTGTACTTTCTATAGTGAAT
AGAGTTAGGCAGGGATATTCACCATTATCGTTTCAGACCCACCTCCCAACCCCGAGGGGACCCAGAGAGG
GCCTATTTCCCATGATTCCTTCATATTTGCATATACGATACAAGGCTGTTAGAGAGATAATTAGAATTAA
TTTGACTGTAAACACAAAGATATTAGTACAAAATACGTGACGTAGAAAGTAATAATTTCTTGGGTAGTTT
GCAGTTTTAAAATTATGTTTTAAAATGGACTATCATATGCTTACCGTAACTTGAAAGTATTTCGATTTCT
TGGCTTTATATATCTTGTGGAAAGGACGAAACACCGCTGCCCACCTAAGCTTACTGGTTTTAGAGCTAGA
AATAGCAAGTTAAAATAAGGCTAGTCCGTTATCAACTTGAAAAAGTGGCACCGAGTCGGTGCTTTTTTAA
GCTTGGCGTAACTAGATCTTGAGACAAATGGCAGTATTCATCCACAATTTTAAAAGAAAAGGGGGGATTG
GGGGGTACAGTGCAGGGGAAAGAATAGTAGACATAATAGCAACAGACATACAAACTAAAGAATTACAAAA
ACAAATTACAAAAATTCAAAATTTTCGGGTTTATTACAGGGACAGCAGAGATCCACTTTGGCGCCGGCTC
GAGGGGG
Features (pLannotate 1.2.2; 29 found; start..end, strand, type, name):
     14..80      +  CDS            small t antigen (fragment): SV40 (simian virus 40) small t antigen
    106..317     +  promoter       EF-1α core promoter: core promoter for human elongation factor EF-1α
    318..1256    +  intron         EF-1α intron A: intron upstream of the start codon of human EF-1α
   1278..1877    +  CDS            PuroR (fragment): puromycin N-acetyltransferase; pac from Streptomyces; confers resistance to puromycin
   1893..2481    +  misc_feature   WPRE: woodchuck hepatitis virus posttranscriptional regulatory element
   2532..2551    +  misc_feature   cPPT/CTS (fragment): central polypurine tract and central termination sequence of HIV-1
   2553..2786    +  LTR            3' LTR (ΔU3): self-inactivating 3' long terminal repeat (LTR) from HIV-1
   2864..2985    +  polyA_signal   SV40 poly(A) signal: SV40 polyadenylation signal
   3025..3160    +  rep_origin     SV40 ori: SV40 origin of replication
   3181..3199    -  promoter       T7 promoter: promoter for bacteriophage T7 RNA polymerase
   3207..3362    +  CDS            lacZα (fragment): LacZα fragment of β-galactosidase; lacZ fragment
   3367..3795    +  rep_origin     f1 ori (sequence partly withheld): f1 bacteriophage origin of replication; arrow indicates direction of (+) strand synthesis
   3848..3952    +  promoter       AmpR promoter: bla
   3953..4813    +  CDS            AmpR: β-lactamase; bla; confers resistance to ampicillin, carbenicillin, and related antibiotics
   4984..5572    +  rep_origin     ori: high-copy-number ColE1/pMB1/pBR322/pUC origin of replication
   5755..5847    +  CDS            lacI (fragment): lac repressor; lacI; The lac repressor binds to the lac operator to inhibit transcription in E. coli. This inhibition can be relieved by adding lactose or isopropyl-β-D-thiogalactopyranoside (IPTG).
   5860..5881    +  protein_bind   CAP binding site: CAP binding activates transcription in the presence of cAMP. E. coli catabolite activator protein
   5896..5926    +  promoter       lac promoter: promoter for the E. coli lac operon
   5934..5950    +  protein_bind   lac operator: The lac repressor binds to the lac operator to inhibit transcription in E. coli. This inhibition can be relieved by adding lactose or isopropyl-β-D-thiogalactopyranoside (IPTG). lac repressor encoded by lacI
   5995..6013    +  promoter       T3 promoter: promoter for bacteriophage T3 RNA polymerase
   6041..6267    +  promoter       RSV promoter: Rous sarcoma virus enhancer/promoter
   6268..6448    +  LTR            5' LTR (truncated): truncated 5' long terminal repeat (LTR) from HIV-1
   6495..6620    +  misc_feature   HIV-1 Ψ: packaging signal of human immunodeficiency virus type 1
   6604..6967    +  CDS            HIV-1 gag (fragment): gag protein from human immunodeficiency virus 1; gag
   7113..7346    +  misc_feature   RRE: The Rev response element (RRE) of HIV-1 allows for Rev-dependent mRNA export from the nucleus to the cytoplasm.
   7723..7749    +  CDS            Rev (fragment): human immunodeficiency virus 1 (HIV-1) Rev protein; rev; enhances nuclear export of unspliced and incompletely spliced viral mRNAs
   7753..7993    +  promoter       U6 promoter: RNA polymerase III promoter for human U6 snRNA
   8023..8098    +  misc_RNA       gRNA scaffold: guide RNA scaffold for the Streptococcus pyogenes CRISPR/Cas9 system
   8154..8271    +  misc_feature   cPPT/CTS: central polypurine tract and central termination sequence of HIV-1
