[The description below was written by a language model from this plasmid's Addgene catalogue record and pLannotate feature annotations shown in this document.]
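Description:
MST1R gRNA (BRDN0001487060) is a third-generation lentiviral CRISPR guide plasmid built on the lentiGuide-Puro backbone, carrying a single guide RNA directed against human MST1R, the receptor tyrosine kinase also known as RON or CD136. It is propagated in E. coli as a high-copy plasmid through a ColE1/pUC-type origin with ampicillin selection from the β-lactamase gene. The backbone also retains an f1 origin, an SV40 origin and leftover lac, T7 and T3 promoter elements from its cloning-vector ancestry.

The viral genome is transcribed from an RSV promoter fused to a truncated HIV-1 5' LTR, which makes packaging Tat-independent. This is followed by the Ψ packaging signal with a partial gag sequence, the Rev response element for nuclear export of the full-length RNA, and a central polypurine tract that aids nuclear import. Within this frame, a human U6 RNA polymerase III promoter drives the MST1R-specific spacer joined to the Streptococcus pyogenes guide RNA scaffold. A separate cassette uses the EF-1α core promoter with its intron A to express puromycin N-acetyltransferase for selecting transduced mammalian cells, with a WPRE downstream to enhance transcript expression. The ΔU3 3' LTR makes the integrated provirus self-inactivating.

The plasmid does not encode Cas9, so it must be used with a separate Cas9 lentiviral vector or in cells that already express the nuclease. It is an individual clone corresponding to a human kinome guide library and is intended for knockout of MST1R. The depositors note that the guide was designed against a GenBank reference sequence that has since been withdrawn.
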