Addgene plasmid #78050: MST1R gRNA (BRDN0001487060)
Purpose: 3rd generation lentiviral gRNA plasmid targeting human MST1R
Depositing lab: John Doench & David Root. Depositing organization: Broad Institute. Publication: Optimized sgRNA design to maximize activity and minimize off-target effects of CRISPR-Cas9. Doench JG, Fusi N, Sullender M, Hegde M, Vaimberg EW, Donovan KF, Smith I, Tothova Z, Wilen C, Orchard R, Virgin HW, Listgarten J, Root DE. Nat Biotechnol. 2016 Jan 18. doi: 10.1038/nbt.3437. PubMed 26780180.
Backbone
  Vector backbone: lentiGuide-Puro
  Backbone manufacturer: Zhang Lab (Addgene plasmid # 52963)
  Vector type: Mammalian Expression, Lentiviral, CRISPR
  Selectable markers: Puromycin
Growth in bacteria
  Bacterial resistance: Ampicillin, 100 μg/mL
  Growth temperature: 37°C
  Growth strain: DH5alpha
  Copy number: High Copy
Gene/Insert
  Gene/Insert name: MST1R (alt name: MST1R)
  gRNA/shRNA sequence: CTGCCCACCTAAGCTTACTG
  Species: H. sapiens (human)
  Entrez Gene: MST1R (a.k.a. CD136, CDw136, NPCA3, PTK8, RON, SEA, p185-Ron)
  Promoter: hU6
  Cloning method: Unknown
  Sequencing primers: 5′ U6-F; 3′ pS2-R
Terms and licenses: Academic/Nonprofit Terms; Industry Terms: Not Available to Industry
Depositor comments: The gRNA was designed to target a Genbank reference sequence which has since been removed from the database. Note that this plasmid does NOT contain Cas9. It should be used in conjunction with lentiCas9-Blast (Addgene #52962) or otherwise with cell lines already expressing Cas9. Browse the full kinome gRNA library at http://www.addgene.org/pooled-library/broadgpp-human-kinome/ or visit http://www.broadinstitute.org/rnai/public/ for detailed protocols and information.
How to cite: MST1R gRNA (BRDN0001487060) was a gift from John Doench & David Root (Addgene plasmid # 78050 ; http://n2t.net/addgene:78050 ; RRID:Addgene_78050)
