>Addgene plasmid #78050 | MST1R gRNA (BRDN0001487060) | depositor partial sequence | sequence record 145509 | Target Sequence
CTGCCCACCTAAGCTTACTG
