>Addgene plasmid #78050 | MST1R gRNA (BRDN0001487060) | addgene partial sequence | sequence record 188897 | hU6-F
ACGTAGAAAGTAATAATTTCTTGGGTAGCTTTGCAGTTTTAAAATTATGTTTTAAAATGGACTATCATAT
GCTTACCGTAACTTGAAAGTATTTCGATTTCTTGGCTTTATATATCTTGTGGAAAGGACGAAACACCGCT
GCCCACCTAAGCTTACTGGTTTTAGAGCTAGAAATAGCAAGTTAAAATAAGGCTAGTCCGTTATCAACTT
GAAAAAGTGGCACCGAGTCGGTGCTTTTTTAAGCTTGGCGTAACTAGATCTTGAGACAAATGGCAGTATT
CATCCACAATTTTAAAAGAAAAGGGGGGATTGGGGGGTACAGTGCAGGGGAAAGAATAGTAGACATAATA
GCAACAGACATACAAACTAAAGAATTACAAAAACAAATTACAAAAATTCAAAATTTTCGGGTTTATTACA
GGGACAGCAGAGATCCACTTTGGCGCCGGCTCGAGGGGGCCCGGGTGCAAAGATGGATAAAGTTTTAAAC
AGAGAGGAATCTTTGCAGCTAATGGACCTTCTAGGTCTTGAAAGGAGTGGGAATTGGCTCCGGTGCCCGT
CAGTGGGCAG
